>Addgene plasmid #77969 | TTBK2 gRNA (BRDN0001487117) | addgene full sequence | sequence record 188750 | Addgene Assembled Sequence
CCCGGGTGCAAAGATGGATAAAGTTTTAAACAGAGAGGAATCTTTGCAGCTAATGGACCTTCTAGGTCTT
GAAAGGAGTGGGAATTGGCTCCGGTGCCCGTCAGTGGGCAGAGCGCACATCGCCCACAGTCCCCGAGAAG
TTGGGGGGAGGGGTCGGCAATTGATCCGGTGCCTAGAGAAGGTGGCGCGGGGTAAACTGGGAAAGTGATG
TCGTGTACTGGCTCCGCCTTTTTCCCGAGGGTGGGGGAGAACCGTATATAAGTGCAGTAGTCGCCGTGAA
CGTTCTTTTTCGCAACGGGTTTGCCGCCAGAACACAGGTAAGTGCCGTGTGTGGTTCCCGCGGGCCTGGC
CTCTTTACGGGTTATGGCCCTTGCGTGCCTTGAATTACTTCCACCTGGCTGCAGTACGTGATTCTTGATC
CCGAGCTTCGGGTTGGAAGTGGGTGGGAGAGTTCGAGGCCTTGCGCTTAAGGAGCCCCTTCGCCTCGTGC
TTGAGTTGAGGCCTGGCCTGGGCGCTGGGGCCGCCGCGTGCGAATCTGGTGGCACCTTCGCGCCTGTCTC
GCTGCTTTCGATAAGTCTCTAGCCATTTAAAATTTTTGATGACCTGCTGCGACGCTTTTTTTCTGGCAAG
ATAGTCTTGTAAATGCGGGCCAAGATCTGCACACTGGTATTTCGGTTTTTGGGGCCGCGGGCGGCGACGG
GGCCCGTGCGTCCCAGCGCACATGTTCGGCGAGGCGGGGCCTGCGAGCGCGGCCACCGAGAATCGGACGG
GGGTAGTCTCAAGCTGGCCGGCCTGCTCTGGTGCCTGGCCTCGCGCCGCCGTGTATCGCCCCGCCCTGGG
CGGCAAGGCTGGCCCGGTCGGCACCAGTTGCGTGAGCGGAAAGATGGCCGCTTCCCGGCCCTGCTGCAGG
GAGCTCAAAATGGAGGACGCGGCGCTCGGGAGAGCGGGCGGGTGAGTCACCCACACAAAGGAAAAGGGCC
TTTCCGTCCTCAGCCGTCGCTTCATGTGACTCCACGGAGTACCGGGCGCCGTCCAGGCACCTCGATTAGT
TCTCGAGCTTTTGGAGTACGTCGTCTTTAGGTTGGGGGGAGGGGTTTTATGCGATGGAGTTTCCCCACAC
TGAGTGGGTGGAGACTGAAGTTAGGCCAGCTTGGCACTTGATGTAATTCTCCTTGGAATTTGCCCTTTTT
GAGTTTGGATCTTGGTTCATTCTCAAGCCTCAGACAGTGGTTCAAAGTTTTTTTCTTCCATTTCAGGTGT
CGTGACGTACGGCCACCATGACCGAGTACAAGCCCACGGTGCGCCTCGCCACCCGCGACGACGTCCCCAG
GGCCGTACGCACCCTCGCCGCCGCGTTCGCCGACTACCCCGCCACGCGCCACACCGTCGATCCGGACCGC
CACATCGAGCGGGTCACCGAGCTGCAAGAACTCTTCCTCACGCGCGTCGGGCTCGACATCGGCAAGGTGT
GGGTCGCGGACGACGGCGCCGCCGTGGCGGTCTGGACCACGCCGGAGAGCGTCGAAGCGGGGGCGGTGTT
CGCCGAGATCGGCCCGCGCATGGCCGAGTTGAGCGGTTCCCGGCTGGCCGCGCAGCAACAGATGGAAGGC
CTCCTGGCGCCGCACCGGCCCAAGGAGCCCGCGTGGTTCCTGGCCACCGTCGGAGTCTCGCCCGACCACC
AGGGCAAGGGTCTGGGCAGCGCCGTCGTGCTCCCCGGAGTGGAGGCGGCCGAGCGCGCCGGGGTGCCCGC
CTTCCTGGAGACCTCCGCGCCCCGCAACCTCCCCTTCTACGAGCGGCTCGGCTTCACCGTCACCGCCGAC
GTCGAGGTGCCCGAAGGACCGCGCACCTGGTGCATGACCCGCAAGCCCGGTGCCTGAACGCGTTAAGTCG
ACAATCAACCTCTGGATTACAAAATTTGTGAAAGATTGACTGGTATTCTTAACTATGTTGCTCCTTTTAC
GCTATGTGGATACGCTGCTTTAATGCCTTTGTATCATGCTATTGCTTCCCGTATGGCTTTCATTTTCTCC
TCCTTGTATAAATCCTGGTTGCTGTCTCTTTATGAGGAGTTGTGGCCCGTTGTCAGGCAACGTGGCGTGG
TGTGCACTGTGTTTGCTGACGCAACCCCCACTGGTTGGGGCATTGCCACCACCTGTCAGCTCCTTTCCGG
GACTTTCGCTTTCCCCCTCCCTATTGCCACGGCGGAACTCATCGCCGCCTGCCTTGCCCGCTGCTGGACA
GGGGCTCGGCTGTTGGGCACTGACAATTCCGTGGTGTTGTCGGGGAAATCATCGTCCTTTCCTTGGCTGC
TCGCCTGTGTTGCCACCTGGATTCTGCGCGGGACGTCCTTCTGCTACGTCCCTTCGGCCCTCAATCCAGC
GGACCTTCCTTCCCGCGGCCTGCTGCCGGCTCTGCGGCCTCTTCCGCGTCTTCGCCTTCGCCCTCAGACG
AGTCGGATCTCCCTTTGGGCCGCCTCCCCGCGTCGACTTTAAGACCAATGACTTACAAGGCAGCTGTAGA
TCTTAGCCACTTTTTAAAAGAAAAGGGGGGACTGGAAGGGCTAATTCACTCCCAACGAAGACAAGATCTG
CTTTTTGCTTGTACTGGGTCTCTCTGGTTAGACCAGATCTGAGCCTGGGAGCTCTCTGGCTAACTAGGGA
ACCCACTGCTTAAGCCTCAATAAAGCTTGCCTTGAGTGCTTCAAGTAGTGTGTGCCCGTCTGTTGTGTGA
CTCTGGTAACTAGAGATCCCTCAGACCCTTTTAGTCAGTGTGGAAAATCTCTAGCAGTACGTATAGTAGT
TCATGTCATCTTATTATTCAGTATTTATAACTTGCAAAGAAATGAATATCAGAGAGTGAGAGGAACTTGT
TTATTGCAGCTTATAATGGTTACAAATAAAGCAATAGCATCACAAATTTCACAAATAAAGCATTTTTTTC
ACTGCATTCTAGTTGTGGTTTGTCCAAACTCATCAATGTATCTTATCATGTCTGGCTCTAGCTATCCCGC
CCCTAACTCCGCCCATCCCGCCCCTAACTCCGCCCAGTTCCGCCCATTCTCCGCCCCATGGCTGACTAAT
TTTTTTTATTTATGCAGAGGCCGAGGCCGCCTCGGCCTCTGAGCTATTCCAGAAGTAGTGAGGAGGCTTT
TTTGGAGGCCTAGGGACGTACCCAATTCGCCCTATAGTGAGTCGTATTACGCGCGCTCACTGGCCGTCGT
TTTACAACGTCGTGACTGGGAAAACCCTGGCGTTACCCAACTTAATCGCCTTGCAGCACATCCCCCTTTC
GCCAGCTGGCGTAATAGCGAAGAGGCCCGCACCGATCGCCCTTCCCAACAGTTGCGCAGCCTGAATGGCG
AATGGG
[124 nt withheld, positions 3367-3490]
C
[91 nt withheld, positions 3492-3582]
A
[49 nt withheld, positions 3584-3632]
CCTTTGACGTTGGAGTCCACGTTCTTT
[37 nt withheld, positions 3660-3696]
ACCCTATCTCGGTCTATTCTTTTGATTTATAAGGGATTTTGCCGATTTCGGCCTATTGGTTAAAAAATGA
GCTGATTTAACAAAAATTTAACGCGAATTTTAACAAAATATTAACGCTTACAATTTAGGTGGCACTTTTC
GGGGAAATGTGCGCGGAACCCCTATTTGTTTATTTTTCTAAATACATTCAAATATGTATCCGCTCATGAG
ACAATAACCCTGATAAATGCTTCAATAATATTGAAAAAGGAAGAGTATGAGTATTCAACATTTCCGTGTC
GCCCTTATTCCCTTTTTTGCGGCATTTTGCCTTCCTGTTTTTGCTCACCCAGAAACGCTGGTGAAAGTAA
AAGATGCTGAAGATCAGTTGGGTGCACGAGTGGGTTACATCGAACTGGATCTCAACAGCGGTAAGATCCT
TGAGAGTTTTCGCCCCGAAGAACGTTTTCCAATGATGAGCACTTTTAAAGTTCTGCTATGTGGCGCGGTA
TTATCCCGTATTGACGCCGGGCAAGAGCAACTCGGTCGCCGCATACACTATTCTCAGAATGACTTGGTTG
AGTACTCACCAGTCACAGAAAAGCATCTTACGGATGGCATGACAGTAAGAGAATTATGCAGTGCTGCCAT
AACCATGAGTGATAACACTGCGGCCAACTTACTTCTGACAACGATCGGAGGACCGAAGGAGCTAACCGCT
TTTTTGCACAACATGGGGGATCATGTAACTCGCCTTGATCGTTGGGAACCGGAGCTGAATGAAGCCATAC
CAAACGACGAGCGTGACACCACGATGCCTGTAGCAATGGCAACAACGTTGCGCAAACTATTAACTGGCGA
ACTACTTACTCTAGCTTCCCGGCAACAATTAATAGACTGGATGGAGGCGGATAAAGTTGCAGGACCACTT
CTGCGCTCGGCCCTTCCGGCTGGCTGGTTTATTGCTGATAAATCTGGAGCCGGTGAGCGTGGGTCTCGCG
GTATCATTGCAGCACTGGGGCCAGATGGTAAGCCCTCCCGTATCGTAGTTATCTACACGACGGGGAGTCA
GGCAACTATGGATGAACGAAATAGACAGATCGCTGAGATAGGTGCCTCACTGATTAAGCATTGGTAACTG
TCAGACCAAGTTTACTCATATATACTTTAGATTGATTTAAAACTTCATTTTTAATTTAAAAGGATCTAGG
TGAAGATCCTTTTTGATAATCTCATGACCAAAATCCCTTAACGTGAGTTTTCGTTCCACTGAGCGTCAGA
CCCCGTAGAAAAGATCAAAGGATCTTCTTGAGATCCTTTTTTTCTGCGCGTAATCTGCTGCTTGCAAACA
AAAAAACCACCGCTACCAGCGGTGGTTTGTTTGCCGGATCAAGAGCTACCAACTCTTTTTCCGAAGGTAA
CTGGCTTCAGCAGAGCGCAGATACCAAATACTGTTCTTCTAGTGTAGCCGTAGTTAGGCCACCACTTCAA
GAACTCTGTAGCACCGCCTACATACCTCGCTCTGCTAATCCTGTTACCAGTGGCTGCTGCCAGTGGCGAT
AAGTCGTGTCTTACCGGGTTGGACTCAAGACGATAGTTACCGGATAAGGCGCAGCGGTCGGGCTGAACGG
GGGGTTCGTGCACACAGCCCAGCTTGGAGCGAACGACCTACACCGAACTGAGATACCTACAGCGTGAGCT
ATGAGAAAGCGCCACGCTTCCCGAAGGGAGAAAGGCGGACAGGTATCCGGTAAGCGGCAGGGTCGGAACA
GGAGAGCGCACGAGGGAGCTTCCAGGGGGAAACGCCTGGTATCTTTATAGTCCTGTCGGGTTTCGCCACC
TCTGACTTGAGCGTCGATTTTTGTGATGCTCGTCAGGGGGGCGGAGCCTATGGAAAAACGCCAGCAACGC
GGCCTTTTTACGGTTCCTGGCCTTTTGCTGGCCTTTTGCTCACATGTTCTTTCCTGCGTTATCCCCTGAT
TCTGTGGATAACCGTATTACCGCCTTTGAGTGAGCTGATACCGCTCGCCGCAGCCGAACGACCGAGCGCA
GCGAGTCAGTGAGCGAGGAAGCGGAAGAGCGCCCAATACGCAAACCGCCTCTCCCCGCGCGTTGGCCGAT
TCATTAATGCAGCTGGCACGACAGGTTTCCCGACTGGAAAGCGGGCAGTGAGCGCAACGCAATTAATGTG
AGTTAGCTCACTCATTAGGCACCCCAGGCTTTACACTTTATGCTTCCGGCTCGTATGTTGTGTGGAATTG
TGAGCGGATAACAATTTCACACAGGAAACAGCTATGACCATGATTACGCCAAGCGCGCAATTAACCCTCA
CTAAAGGGAACAAAAGCTGGAGCTGCAAGCTTAATGTAGTCTTATGCAATACTCTTGTAGTCTTGCAACA
TGGTAACGATGAGTTAGCAACATGCCTTACAAGGAGAGAAAAAGCACCGTGCATGCCGATTGGTGGAAGT
AAGGTGGTACGATCGTGCCTTATTAGGAAGGCAACAGACGGGTCTGACATGGATTGGACGAACCACTGAA
TTGCCGCATTGCAGAGATATTGTATTTAAGTGCCTAGCTCGATACATAAACGGGTCTCTCTGGTTAGACC
AGATCTGAGCCTGGGAGCTCTCTGGCTAACTAGGGAACCCACTGCTTAAGCCTCAATAAAGCTTGCCTTG
AGTGCTTCAAGTAGTGTGTGCCCGTCTGTTGTGTGACTCTGGTAACTAGAGATCCCTCAGACCCTTTTAG
TCAGTGTGGAAAATCTCTAGCAGTGGCGCCCGAACAGGGACTTGAAAGCGAAAGGGAAACCAGAGGAGCT
CTCTCGACGCAGGACTCGGCTTGCTGAAGCGCGCACGGCAAGAGGCGAGGGGCGGCGACTGGTGAGTACG
CCAAAAATTTTGACTAGCGGAGGCTAGAAGGAGAGAGATGGGTGCGAGAGCGTCAGTATTAAGCGGGGGA
GAATTAGATCGCGATGGGAAAAAATTCGGTTAAGGCCAGGGGGAAAGAAAAAATATAAATTAAAACATAT
AGTATGGGCAAGCAGGGAGCTAGAACGATTCGCAGTTAATCCTGGCCTGTTAGAAACATCAGAAGGCTGT
AGACAAATACTGGGACAGCTACAACCATCCCTTCAGACAGGATCAGAAGAACTTAGATCATTATATAATA
CAGTAGCAACCCTCTATTGTGTGCATCAAAGGATAGAGATAAAAGACACCAAGGAAGCTTTAGACAAGAT
AGAGGAAGAGCAAAACAAAAGTAAGACCACCGCACAGCAAGCGGCCGCTGATCTTCAGACCTGGAGGAGG
AGATATGAGGGACAATTGGAGAAGTGAATTATATAAATATAAAGTAGTAAAAATTGAACCATTAGGAGTA
GCACCCACCAAGGCAAAGAGAAGAGTGGTGCAGAGAGAAAAAAGAGCAGTGGGAATAGGAGCTTTGTTCC
TTGGGTTCTTGGGAGCAGCAGGAAGCACTATGGGCGCAGCGTCAATGACGCTGACGGTACAGGCCAGACA
ATTATTGTCTGGTATAGTGCAGCAGCAGAACAATTTGCTGAGGGCTATTGAGGCGCAACAGCATCTGTTG
CAACTCACAGTCTGGGGCATCAAGCAGCTCCAGGCAAGAATCCTGGCTGTGGAAAGATACCTAAAGGATC
AACAGCTCCTGGGGATTTGGGGTTGCTCTGGAAAACTCATTTGCACCACTGCTGTGCCTTGGAATGCTAG
TTGGAGTAATAAATCTCTGGAACAGATTTGGAATCACACGACCTGGATGGAGTGGGACAGAGAAATTAAC
AATTACACAAGCTTAATACACTCCTTAATTGAAGAATCGCAAAACCAGCAAGAAAAGAATGAACAAGAAT
TATTGGAATTAGATAAATGGGCAAGTTTGTGGAATTGGTTTAACATAACAAATTGGCTGTGGTATATAAA
ATTATTCATAATGATAGTAGGAGGCTTGGTAGGTTTAAGAATAGTTTTTGCTGTACTTTCTATAGTGAAT
AGAGTTAGGCAGGGATATTCACCATTATCGTTTCAGACCCACCTCCCAACCCCGAGGGGACCCAGAGAGG
GCCTATTTCCCATGATTCCTTCATATTTGCATATACGATACAAGGCTGTTAGAGAGATAATTAGAATTAA
TTTGACTGTAAACACAAAGATATTAGTACAAAATACGTGACGTAGAAAGTAATAATTTCTTGGGTAGTTT
GCAGTTTTAAAATTATGTTTTAAAATGGACTATCATATGCTTACCGTAACTTGAAAGTATTTCGATTTCT
TGGCTTTATATATCTTGTGGAAAGGACGAAACACCGGAATGATCGATTCAACTATGGTTTTAGAGCTAGA
AATAGCAAGTTAAAATAAGGCTAGTCCGTTATCAACTTGAAAAAGTGGCACCGAGTCGGTGCTTTTTTAA
GCTTGGCGTAACTAGATCTTGAGACAAATGGCAGTATTCATCCACAATTTTAAAAGAAAAGGGGGGATTG
GGGGGTACAGTGCAGGGGAAAGAATAGTAGACATAATAGCAACAGACATACAAACTAAAGAATTACAAAA
ACAAATTACAAAAATTCAAAATTTTCGGGTTTATTACAGGGACAGCAGAGATCCACTTTGGCGCCGGCTC
GAGGGGG
Features (pLannotate 1.2.2; 29 found; start..end, strand, type, name):
     14..80      +  CDS            small t antigen (fragment): SV40 (simian virus 40) small t antigen
    106..317     +  promoter       EF-1α core promoter: core promoter for human elongation factor EF-1α
    318..1256    +  intron         EF-1α intron A: intron upstream of the start codon of human EF-1α
   1278..1877    +  CDS            PuroR (fragment): puromycin N-acetyltransferase; pac from Streptomyces; confers resistance to puromycin
   1893..2481    +  misc_feature   WPRE: woodchuck hepatitis virus posttranscriptional regulatory element
   2532..2551    +  misc_feature   cPPT/CTS (fragment): central polypurine tract and central termination sequence of HIV-1
   2553..2786    +  LTR            3' LTR (ΔU3): self-inactivating 3' long terminal repeat (LTR) from HIV-1
   2864..2985    +  polyA_signal   SV40 poly(A) signal: SV40 polyadenylation signal
   3025..3160    +  rep_origin     SV40 ori: SV40 origin of replication
   3181..3199    -  promoter       T7 promoter: promoter for bacteriophage T7 RNA polymerase
   3207..3362    +  CDS            lacZα (fragment): LacZα fragment of β-galactosidase; lacZ fragment
   3367..3795    +  rep_origin     f1 ori (sequence partly withheld): f1 bacteriophage origin of replication; arrow indicates direction of (+) strand synthesis
   3848..3952    +  promoter       AmpR promoter: bla
   3953..4813    +  CDS            AmpR: β-lactamase; bla; confers resistance to ampicillin, carbenicillin, and related antibiotics
   4984..5572    +  rep_origin     ori: high-copy-number ColE1/pMB1/pBR322/pUC origin of replication
   5755..5847    +  CDS            lacI (fragment): lac repressor; lacI; The lac repressor binds to the lac operator to inhibit transcription in E. coli. This inhibition can be relieved by adding lactose or isopropyl-β-D-thiogalactopyranoside (IPTG).
   5860..5881    +  protein_bind   CAP binding site: CAP binding activates transcription in the presence of cAMP. E. coli catabolite activator protein
   5896..5926    +  promoter       lac promoter: promoter for the E. coli lac operon
   5934..5950    +  protein_bind   lac operator: The lac repressor binds to the lac operator to inhibit transcription in E. coli. This inhibition can be relieved by adding lactose or isopropyl-β-D-thiogalactopyranoside (IPTG). lac repressor encoded by lacI
   5995..6013    +  promoter       T3 promoter: promoter for bacteriophage T3 RNA polymerase
   6041..6267    +  promoter       RSV promoter: Rous sarcoma virus enhancer/promoter
   6268..6448    +  LTR            5' LTR (truncated): truncated 5' long terminal repeat (LTR) from HIV-1
   6495..6620    +  misc_feature   HIV-1 Ψ: packaging signal of human immunodeficiency virus type 1
   6604..6967    +  CDS            HIV-1 gag (fragment): gag protein from human immunodeficiency virus 1; gag
   7113..7346    +  misc_feature   RRE: The Rev response element (RRE) of HIV-1 allows for Rev-dependent mRNA export from the nucleus to the cytoplasm.
   7723..7749    +  CDS            Rev (fragment): human immunodeficiency virus 1 (HIV-1) Rev protein; rev; enhances nuclear export of unspliced and incompletely spliced viral mRNAs
   7753..7993    +  promoter       U6 promoter: RNA polymerase III promoter for human U6 snRNA
   8023..8098    +  misc_RNA       gRNA scaffold: guide RNA scaffold for the Streptococcus pyogenes CRISPR/Cas9 system
   8154..8271    +  misc_feature   cPPT/CTS: central polypurine tract and central termination sequence of HIV-1
