[The description below was written by a language model from this plasmid's Addgene catalogue record and pLannotate feature annotations shown in this document.]
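Description:
TTBK2 gRNA (BRDN0001487117) is a third-generation lentiviral guide RNA plasmid built on the lentiGuide-Puro backbone and designed to direct Streptococcus pyogenes Cas9 to the human TTBK2 gene, a kinase gene also known as TTBK or SCA11. The 8.3 kb plasmid is maintained in E. coli at high copy through a ColE1/pUC-type origin and selected with ampicillin via the β-lactamase gene. An f1 origin, an SV40 origin and remnants of lac and T7/T3 cloning-vector sequence are also annotated in the bacterial backbone.

The viral portion begins with an RSV promoter fused to a truncated HIV-1 5' LTR, which makes genomic RNA production Tat-independent. This is followed by the Ψ packaging signal with a partial gag sequence and the Rev response element for Rev-dependent nuclear export. It ends in a self-inactivating ΔU3 3' LTR with a downstream SV40 polyadenylation signal. Between the LTRs sit two expression units. A human U6 RNA polymerase III promoter drives the TTBK2-specific spacer joined to the Cas9 gRNA scaffold. After a central polypurine tract, an EF-1α core promoter with its intron A expresses puromycin N-acetyltransferase for selection of transduced mammalian cells, and a WPRE enhances transcript expression.

The plasmid carries no Cas9, so it must be paired with a separate Cas9 vector or used in cells that already express Cas9. The guide was designed against a TTBK2 reference transcript, and the construct is associated with a human kinome gRNA collection. Its typical use is knockout of TTBK2 by lentiviral transduction.
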