Addgene plasmid #77969: TTBK2 gRNA (BRDN0001487117)
Purpose: 3rd generation lentiviral gRNA plasmid targeting human TTBK2
Depositing lab: John Doench & David Root. Depositing organization: Broad Institute. Publication: Optimized sgRNA design to maximize activity and minimize off-target effects of CRISPR-Cas9. Doench JG, Fusi N, Sullender M, Hegde M, Vaimberg EW, Donovan KF, Smith I, Tothova Z, Wilen C, Orchard R, Virgin HW, Listgarten J, Root DE. Nat Biotechnol. 2016 Jan 18. doi: 10.1038/nbt.3437. PubMed 26780180.
Backbone
  Vector backbone: lentiGuide-Puro
  Backbone manufacturer: Zhang Lab (Addgene plasmid # 52963)
  Vector type: Mammalian Expression, Lentiviral, CRISPR
  Selectable markers: Puromycin
Growth in bacteria
  Bacterial resistance: Ampicillin, 100 μg/mL
  Growth temperature: 37°C
  Growth strain: DH5alpha
  Copy number: High Copy
Gene/Insert
  Gene/Insert name: TTBK2 (alt names: TTBK2; NM_173500.3)
  gRNA/shRNA sequence: GAATGATCGATTCAACTATG
  Species: H. sapiens (human)
  Entrez Gene: TTBK2 (a.k.a. TTBK, SCA11, KIAA0847)
  Promoter: hU6
  Cloning method: Unknown
  Sequencing primers: 5′ U6-F; 3′ pS2-R
Terms and licenses: Academic/Nonprofit Terms; Industry Terms: Not Available to Industry
Depositor comments: The gRNA was designed to target the following Genbank reference sequence(s): NM_173500.3. Note that this plasmid does NOT contain Cas9. It should be used in conjunction with lentiCas9-Blast (Addgene #52962) or otherwise with cell lines already expressing Cas9. Browse the full kinome gRNA library at http://www.addgene.org/pooled-library/broadgpp-human-kinome/ or visit http://www.broadinstitute.org/rnai/public/ for detailed protocols and information.
How to cite: TTBK2 gRNA (BRDN0001487117) was a gift from John Doench & David Root (Addgene plasmid # 77969 ; http://n2t.net/addgene:77969 ; RRID:Addgene_77969)
