>Addgene plasmid #77969 | TTBK2 gRNA (BRDN0001487117) | depositor partial sequence | sequence record 145429 | Target Sequence
GAATGATCGATTCAACTATG
