>Addgene plasmid #77969 | TTBK2 gRNA (BRDN0001487117) | addgene partial sequence | sequence record 188749 | hU6-F
AATACGTGACGTAGAAAGTAATAATTTCTTGGGTAGTTTGCAGTTTTAAAATTATGTTTTAAAATGGACT
ATCATATGCTTACCGTAACTTGAAAGTATTTCGATTTCTTGGCTTTATATATCTTGTGGAAAGGACGAAA
CACCGGAATGATCGATTCAACTATGGTTTTAGAGCTAGAAATAGCAAGTTAAAATAAGGCTAGTCCGTTA
TCAACTTGAAAAAGTGGCACCGAGTCGGTGCTTTTTTAAGCTTGGCGTAACTAGATCTTGAGACAAATGG
CAGTATTCATCCACAATTTTAAAAGAAAAGGGGGGATTGGGGGGTACAGTGCAGGGGAAAGAATAGTAGA
CATAATAGCAACAGACATACAAACTAAAGAATTACAAAAACAAATTACAAAAATTCAAAATTTTCGGGTT
TATTACAGGGACAGCAGAGATCCACTTTGGCGCCGGCTCGAGGGGGCCCGGGTGCAAAGATGGATAAAGT
TTTAAACAGAGAGGAATCTTTGCAGCTAATGGACCTTCTAGGTCTTGAAAGGAGTGGGAATTGGCTCCGG
TGCCCGTCAG
